>Addgene plasmid #183099 | pBY011-AMN1ko | addgene full sequence | sequence record 361230 | Addgene NGS Result
GAACTAACAAAAACGTTCAAAAAGTTTTAAAACTATATGTGTTAACTGTACAAAAATAACTTATTTATCA
TATCATTTTTTTCTCTGTTTATTTCTTCTAGAACTTATACCTGTCTTTTCCTTTTATTCTTTGAATTTGG
TTTAATATCCCTTTTTGGTTTAATATCCATCCATTCCTTTCACTTAGAACTAATAATTCCCTTCGTTTGA
TAATTTATCATTTTCCTTTTCTGTTAGTAAAGTACCCATTAAATGAAACTAGAACGCGTAAGCAGCAATG
GCTCCTTCAAAAGAGGTAGAGATATCCAGTCACTTGAATCTCCGTGTACTAGACCGCTGAAAAAAATGTC
ACCTAGTCCATCTTTCACATCTCTTAAAATGGAGAAGCCTTTCAAAGATATTGTAAGGAAGTATGGAGGT
CATCTTCATCAAAGTAGTTACAATCCCGGCTCAAGCAAAGTGGAGTTAGTAAGACCAGATTTGTCTTTAA
AAACAGATCAAAGTGACATGGAGGCCCAGAATACCCTCCTTGACAGTCTTGACGTGCGCAGCTCAGGGGC
ATGATGTGACTGTCGCCCGTACATTTAGCCCATACATCCCCATGTATAATCATTTGCATCCATACATTTT
GATGGCCGCACGGCGCGAAGCAAAAATTACGGCTCCTCGCTGCAGACCTGCGAGCAGGGAAACGCTCCCC
TCACAGACGCGTTGAATTGTCCCCACGCCGCGCCCCTGTAGAGAAATATAAAAGGTTAGGATTTGCCACT
GAGGTTCTTCTTTCATATACTTCCTTTTAAAATCTTGCTAGGATACAGTTCTCACATCACATCCGAACAT
AAACAACCATGGGTAAGGAAAAGACTCACGTTTCGAGGCCGCGATTAAATTCCAACATGGATGCTGATTT
ATATGGGTATAAATGGGCTCGCGATAATGTCGGGCAATCAGGTGCGACAATCTATCGATTGTATGGGAAG
CCCGATGCGCCAGAGTTGTTTCTGAAACATGGCAAAGGTAGCGTTGCCAATGATGTTACAGATGAGATGG
TCAGACTAAACTGGCTGACGGAATTTATGCCTCTTCCGACCATCAAGCATTTTATCCGTACTCCTGATGA
TGCATGGTTACTCACCACTGCGATCCCCGGCAAAACAGCATTCCAGGTATTAGAAGAATATCCTGATTCA
GGTGAAAATATTGTTGATGCGCTGGCAGTGTTCCTGCGCCGGTTGCATTCGATTCCTGTTTGTAATTGTC
CTTTTAACAGCGATCGCGTATTTCGTCTCGCTCAGGCGCAATCACGAATGAATAACGGTTTGGTTGATGC
GAGTGATTTTGATGACGAGCGTAATGGCTGGCCTGTTGAACAAGTCTGGAAAGAAATGCATAAGCTTTTG
CCATTCTCACCGGATTCAGTCGTCACTCATGGTGATTTCTCACTTGATAACCTTATTTTTGACGAGGGGA
AATTAATAGGTTGTATTGATGTTGGACGAGTCGGAATCGCAGACCGATACCAGGATCTTGCCATCCTATG
GAACTGCCTCGGTGAGTTTTCTCCTTCATTACAGAAACGGCTTTTTCAAAAATATGGTATTGATAATCCT
GATATGAATAAATTGCAGTTTCATTTGATGCTCGATGAGTTTTTCTAATCAGTACTGACAATAAAAAGAT
TCTTGTTTTCAAGAACTTGTCATTTGTATAGTTTTTTTATATTGTAGTTGTTCTATTTTAATCAAATGTT
AGCGTGATTTATATTTTTTTTCGCCTCGACATCATCTGCCCAGATGCGAAGTTAAGTGCGCAGAAAGTAA
TATCATGCGTCAATCGTATGTGAATGCTGGTCGCTATACTGAACTCATTTCCAAATCTGGCTGTTTTAGA
GATCAGAAATTTAGATAAAATAACTGATGTGAGGCATTTCGTGAAGTACAACTTGTGGAAAAAATCATTG
GATGCCCCCATTCTAATCGAAGCATGTGAACGTATTACGAAACTAATCGATCAAGAAGAAAATAGAGTTA
AGAGGATTAACTCCTTGGTTGCCTTAAAAGATATGACAGCTTGGGTTAATGCAGACGACGAAATAGAGAA
TAATGTGGACTAGATGGTTTTTGTGACTTTACCTATAAATAGTACACAACAGACCACCAGTAATTCTACA
CACTTCTTAACTGATAATATTATTATAATTGTAACTTTTTAGCAGCACTAAATTTAATGAATACATAGAT
TTTTAACTAGCATTTTACTATTCTGTACTTTTTACTTGAAATTCCAGAAGGGCCGAAGAAACCAGAATTC
CTTCACAGAAAACTATTGAACTACAGAATTCTCCAAAAGATACACTCATAGTGTTCATGCAAGCTTGGCG
TAATCATGGTCATAGCTGTTTCCTGTGTGAAATTGTTATCCGCTCACAATTCCACACAACATACGAGCCG
GAAGCATAAAGTGTAAAGCCTGGGGTGCCTAATGAGTGAGCTAACTCACATTAATTGCGTTGCGCTCACT
GCCCGCTTTCCAGTCGGGAAACCTGTCGTGCCAGCTGCATTAATGAATCGGCCAACGCGCGGGGAGAGGC
GGTTTGCGTATTGGGCGCTCTTCCGCTTCCTCGCTCACTGACTCGCTGCGCTCGGTCGTTCGGCTGCGGC
GAGCGGTATCAGCTCACTCAAAGGCGGTAATACGGTTATCCACAGAATCAGGGGATAACGCAGGAAAGAA
CATGTGAGCAAAAGGCCAGCAAAAGGCCAGGAACCGTAAAAAGGCCGCGTTGCTGGCGTTTTTCCATAGG
CTCCGCCCCCCTGACGAGCATCACAAAAATCGACGCTCAAGTCAGAGGTGGCGAAACCCGACAGGACTAT
AAAGATACCAGGCGTTTCCCCCTGGAAGCTCCCTCGTGCGCTCTCCTGTTCCGACCCTGCCGCTTACCGG
ATACCTGTCCGCCTTTCTCCCTTCGGGAAGCGTGGCGCTTTCTCATAGCTCACGCTGTAGGTATCTCAGT
TCGGTGTAGGTCGTTCGCTCCAAGCTGGGCTGTGTGCACGAACCCCCCGTTCAGCCCGACCGCTGCGCCT
TATCCGGTAACTATCGTCTTGAGTCCAACCCGGTAAGACACGACTTATCGCCACTGGCAGCAGCCACTGG
TAACAGGATTAGCAGAGCGAGGTATGTAGGCGGTGCTACAGAGTTCTTGAAGTGGTGGCCTAACTACGGC
TACACTAGAAGAACAGTATTTGGTATCTGCGCTCTGCTGAAGCCAGTTACCTTCGGAAAAAGAGTTGGTA
GCTCTTGATCCGGCAAACAAACCACCGCTGGTAGCGGTGGTTTTTTTGTTTGCAAGCAGCAGATTACGCG
CAGAAAAAAAGGATCTCAAGAAGATCCTTTGATCTTTTCTACGGGGTCTGACGCTCAGTGGAACGAAAAC
TCACGTTAAGGGATTTTGGTCATGAGATTATCAAAAAGGATCTTCACCTAGATCCTTTTAAATTAAAAAT
GAAGTTTTAAATCAATCTAAAGTATATATGAGTAAACTTGGTCTGACAGTTACCAATGCTTAATCAGTGA
GGCACCTATCTCAGCGATCTGTCTATTTCGTTCATCCATAGTTGCCTGACTCCCCGTCGTGTAGATAACT
ACGATACGGGAGGGCTTACCATCTGGCCCCAGTGCTGCAATGATACCGCGAGACCCACGCTCACCGGCTC
CAGATTTATCAGCAATAAACCAGCCAGCCGGAAGGGCCGAGCGCAGAAGTGGTCCTGCAACTTTATCCGC
CTCCATCCAGTCTATTAATTGTTGCCGGGAAGCTAGAGTAAGTAGTTCGCCAGTTAATAGTTTGCGCAAC
GTTGTTGCCATTGCTACAGGCATCGTGGTGTCACGCTCGTCGTTTGGTATGGCTTCATTCAGCTCCGGTT
CCCAACGATCAAGGCGAGTTACATGATCCCCCATGTTGTGCAAAAAAGCGGTTAGCTCCTTCGGTCCTCC
GATCGTTGTCAGAAGTAAGTTGGCCGCAGTGTTATCACTCATGGTTATGGCAGCACTGCATAATTCTCTT
ACTGTCATGCCATCCGTAAGATGCTTTTCTGTGACTGGTGAGTACTCAACCAAGTCATTCTGAGAATAGT
GTATGCGGCGACCGAGTTGCTCTTGCCCGGCGTCAATACGGGATAATACCGCGCCACATAGCAGAACTTT
AAAAGTGCTCATCATTGGAAAACGTTCTTCGGGGCGAAAACTCTCAAGGATCTTACCGCTGTTGAGATCC
AGTTCGATGTAACCCACTCGTGCACCCAACTGATCTTCAGCATCTTTTACTTTCACCAGCGTTTCTGGGT
GAGCAAAAACAGGAAGGCAAAATGCCGCAAAAAAGGGAATAAGGGCGACACGGAAATGTTGAATACTCAT
ACTCTTCCTTTTTCAATATTATTGAAGCATTTATCAGGGTTATTGTCTCATGAGCGGATACATATTTGAA
TGTATTTAGAAAAATAAACAAATAGGGGTTCCGCGCACATTTCCCCGAAAAGTGCCACCTGACGTCTAAG
AAACCATTATTATCATGACATTAACCTATAAAAATAGGCGTATCACGAGGCCCTTTCGTCTTCAAGAATT
AGCTTTTCAATTCATCATTTTTTTTTTATTCTTTTTTTTGATTTCGGTTTCCTTGAAATTTTTTTGATTC
GGTAATCTCCGAACAGAAGGAAGAACGAAGGAAGGAGCACAGACTTAGATTGGTATATATACGCATATGT
AGTGTTGAAGAAACATGAAATTGCCCAGTATTCTTAACCCAACTGCACAGAACAAAAACATGCAGGAAAC
GAAGATAAATCATGTCGAAAGCTACATATAAGGAACGTGCTGCTACTCATCCTAGTCCTGTTGCTGCCAA
GCTATTTAATATCATGCACGAAAAGCAAACAAACTTGTGTGCTTCATTGGATGTTCGTACCACCAAGGAA
TTACTGGAGTTAGTTGAAGCATTAGGTCCCAAAATTTGTTTACTAAAAACACATGTGGATATCTTGACTG
ATTTTTCCATGGAGGGCACAGTTAAGCCGCTAAAGGCATTATCCGCCAAGTACAATTTTTTACTCTTCGA
AGACAGAAAATTTGCTGACATTGGTAATACAGTCAAATTGCAGTACTCTGCGGGTGTATACAGAATAGCA
GAATGGGCAGACATTACGAATGCACACGGTGTGGTGGGCCCAGGTATTGTTAGCGGTTTGAAGCAGGCGG
CAGAAGAAGTAACAAAGGAACCTAGAGGCCTTTTGATGTTAGCAGAATTGTCATGCAAGGGCTCCCTATC
TACTGGAGAATATACTAAGGGTACTGTTGACATTGCGAAGAGCGACAAAGATTTTGTTATCGGCTTTATT
GCTCAAAGAGACATGGGTGGAAGAGATGAAGGTTACGATTGGTTGATTATGACACCCGGTGTGGGTTTAG
ATGACAAGGGAGACGCATTGGGTCAACAGTATAGAACCGTGGATGATGTGGTCTCTACAGGATCTGACAT
TATTATTGTTGGAAGAGGACTATTTGCAAAGGGAAGGGATGCTAAGGTAGAGGGTGAACGTTACAGAAAA
GCAGGCTGGGAAGCATATTTGAGAAGATGCGGCCAGCAAAACTAAAAAACTGTATTATAAGTAAATGCAT
GTATACTAAACTCACAAATTAGAGCTTCAATTTAATTATATCAGTTATTACCCAATTCTCATGTTTGACA
GCTTATCATCGATCGTCCAACTGCATGGAGATGAGTCGTGGCAAGAATACCAAGAGTTCCTCGGTTTGCC
AGTTATTAAAAGACTCGTATTTCCAAAAGACTGCAACATACTACTCAGTGCAGCTTCACAGAAACCTCAT
TCGTTTATTCCCTTGTTTGATTCAGAAGCAGGTGGGACAGGTGAACTTTTGGATTGGAACTCGATTTCTG
ACTGGGTTGGAAGGCAAGAG
Features (pLannotate 1.2.2; 14 found; start..end, strand, type, name):
    253..525     +  CDS            AMN1 (fragment): AMN1_YEAST - Also known as CST13, ICS4. Experimental evidence at protein level: Swiss-Prot protein existence level 1. Negative regulator of the mitotic exit network (MEN), required for multiple cell cycle checkpoints. Acts in the daughter cell to inhibit the mitotic exit pathway once MEN has executed its function. Through its binding ability to TEM1, interferes with the TEM1-CDC5 association, required for CDC5 kinase activation and MEN activation. Required for daughter cell separation and chromosome stability. Involved in copper sensitivity. From Saccharomyces cerevisiae (strain ATCC 204508 /
    505..1861    +  gene           kanMX: yeast selectable marker conferring kanamycin resistance (Wach et al., 1994)
   1859..2110    +  CDS            AMN1 (fragment): AMN1_YEAST - Also known as CST13, ICS4. Experimental evidence at protein level: Swiss-Prot protein existence level 1. Negative regulator of the mitotic exit network (MEN), required for multiple cell cycle checkpoints. Acts in the daughter cell to inhibit the mitotic exit pathway once MEN has executed its function. Through its binding ability to TEM1, interferes with the TEM1-CDC5 association, required for CDC5 kinase activation and MEN activation. Required for daughter cell separation and chromosome stability. Involved in copper sensitivity. From Saccharomyces cerevisiae (strain ATCC 204508 /
   2413..2429    -  protein_bind   lac operator: The lac repressor binds to the lac operator to inhibit transcription in E. coli. This inhibition can be relieved by adding lactose or isopropyl-β-D-thiogalactopyranoside (IPTG). lac repressor encoded by lacI
   2437..2467    -  promoter       lac promoter: promoter for the E. coli lac operon
   2482..2503    -  protein_bind   CAP binding site: CAP binding activates transcription in the presence of cAMP. E. coli catabolite activator protein
   2516..2608    -  CDS            lacI (fragment): lac repressor; lacI; The lac repressor binds to the lac operator to inhibit transcription in E. coli. This inhibition can be relieved by adding lactose or isopropyl-β-D-thiogalactopyranoside (IPTG).
   2791..3379    -  rep_origin     ori: high-copy-number ColE1/pMB1/pBR322/pUC origin of replication
   3550..4410    -  CDS            AmpR: β-lactamase; bla; confers resistance to ampicillin, carbenicillin, and related antibiotics
   4411..4515    -  promoter       AmpR promoter: bla
   4626..4841    +  promoter       URA3 promoter: S. cerevisiae URA3
   4842..5645    +  CDS            URA3: orotidine-5'-phosphate decarboxylase, required for uracil biosynthesis; S. cerevisiae URA3; yeast auxotrophic marker, counterselectable with 5-fluoroorotic acid (5-FOA)
   5735..5753    +  promoter       tet promoter (fragment): E. coli promoter for tetracycline efflux protein gene
   5752..5970    +  CDS            TRP1 (fragment): phosphoribosylanthranilate isomerase, required for tryptophan biosynthesis; S. cerevisiae TRP1; yeast auxotrophic marker
