[The description below was written by a language model from this plasmid's Addgene catalogue record and pLannotate feature annotations shown in this document.]
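Description:
pBY011-AMN1ko is a gene-disruption plasmid for knocking out AMN1 (YBR158W, also known as CST13 or ICS4) in the Saccharomyces cerevisiae Sigma1278b background. It is built on the pBY011 backbone and is catalogued as a bacterial/yeast vector of roughly 6 kb. In E. coli it is maintained at high copy through a ColE1/pUC-type origin and selected with ampicillin via the β-lactamase gene and its native promoter. The backbone also carries a complete S. cerevisiae URA3 gene under its own promoter, an auxotrophic marker that can be counterselected with 5-FOA. Remnants of a lac promoter/operator region, a lacI fragment, a tet promoter fragment and a partial TRP1 coding sequence are also present. No yeast replication origin or centromere is annotated in the feature table.

The insert, assembled by Gibson cloning, is about 2.4 kb and consists of two AMN1-locus homology arms of about 504 bp each flanking a KanMX cassette. The record describes the arms as external sequences only, but the annotation shows that each arm overlaps a short fragment of the AMN1 coding sequence adjacent to the marker. KanMX expresses a kanamycin-resistance gene from a TEF1-type promoter and confers G418 resistance in yeast. Homologous recombination through the two arms replaces the intervening chromosomal AMN1 sequence with KanMX, and integrants are recovered on G418.

AMN1 encodes a negative regulator of the mitotic exit network that is required for daughter cell separation, so its deletion is a way to alter cell separation behaviour. The associated publication concerns growth-curve analysis of antifungal resistance mechanisms in budding yeast.
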