Addgene plasmid #183099: pBY011-AMN1ko
Purpose: S. cerevisiae Sigma1278b AMN1 gene knock out plasmid with KanMX selection marker.
Depositing lab: Gabor Balazsi. Depositing organization: Stony Brook University. Publication: Drug-dependent growth curve reshaping reveals mechanisms of antifungal resistance in Saccharomyces cerevisiae. Guinn L, Lo E, Balazsi G. Commun Biol. 2022 Mar 31;5(1):292. doi: 10.1038/s42003-022-03228-9. PubMed 35361876.
Backbone
  Vector backbone: pBY011
  Backbone manufacturer: Harvard Medical School
  Backbone size w/o insert (bp): 3607
  Total vector size (bp): 5972
  Modifications to backbone: None
  Vector type: Bacterial Expression, Yeast Expression
  Selectable markers: Neomycin (select with G418)
Growth in bacteria
  Bacterial resistance: Ampicillin, 100 μg/mL
  Growth temperature: 37°C
  Growth strain: DH5alpha
  Copy number: High Copy
Gene/Insert
  Gene/Insert name: AMN1 (left homology arm) - KanMX - AMN1 (right homology arm) (alt name: AMN1 (YBR158W))
  Species: S. cerevisiae (budding yeast)
  Insert size (bp): 2365
  Mutation: only includes external sequences (504 bp each) as homology arms, separated by KanMX
  GenBank ID: EEU05423 EEU05423.1
  Entrez Gene: AMN1 (a.k.a. YBR158W, CST13, ICS4)
  Promoter: URA3, TEF1
  Tag / fusion protein: KanMX
  Cloning method: Gibson Cloning
  Sequencing primers: 5′ GAACTAACAAAAACGTTCAAAAAGTTT; 3′ AACACTATGAGTGTATCTTTTGGAG
Terms and licenses: Academic/Nonprofit Terms; Industry Terms: Not Available to Industry
How to cite: pBY011-AMN1ko was a gift from Gabor Balazsi (Addgene plasmid # 183099 ; http://n2t.net/addgene:183099 ; RRID:Addgene_183099)
